Addgene plasmid #237661: PB_TetON_EGFP-NPM1
Purpose: For integration of EGFP-NPM1
Depositing lab: Denes Hnisz. Depositing organization: Max Planck Institute for Molecular Genetics. Publication: Probing condensate microenvironments with a micropeptide killswitch. Zhang Y, Stoppelkamp I, Fernandez-Pernas P, Allram M, Charman M, Magalhaes AP, Piedavent-Salomon M, Sommer G, Sung YC, Meyer K, Grams N, Halko E, Dongre S, Meierhofer D, Malszycki M, Ilik IA, Aktas T, Kraushar ML, Vastenhouw N, Weitzman MD, Grebien F, Niskanen H, Hnisz D. Nature. 2025 Jun 4. doi: 10.1038/s41586-025-09141-5. PubMed 40468084.
Backbone
  Vector backbone: PB-TetON
  Vector type: Mammalian Expression
Growth in bacteria
  Bacterial resistance: Ampicillin, 100 μg/mL
  Growth temperature: 37°C
  Growth strain: DH5alpha
  Copy number: High Copy
Gene/Insert
  Gene/Insert name: NPM1
  Species: H. sapiens (human)
  Entrez Gene: NPM1 (a.k.a. B23, NPM)
  Tag / fusion protein: EGFP (N terminal on insert)
  Cloning method: Gibson Cloning
Terms and licenses: Academic/Nonprofit Terms; Industry Terms: Not Available to Industry
How to cite: PB_TetON_EGFP-NPM1 was a gift from Denes Hnisz (Addgene plasmid # 237661 ; http://n2t.net/addgene:237661 ; RRID:Addgene_237661)
