[The description below was written by a language model from this plasmid's Addgene catalogue record and pLannotate feature annotations shown in this document.]
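Description:
PB_TetON_EGFP-NPM1 is a 9.2 kb mammalian expression plasmid built on the PB-TetON backbone and intended for stable genomic integration of a doxycycline-inducible EGFP-NPM1 fusion. The "PB" name suggests a piggyBac transposon design, in which a co-supplied transposase would mobilise the cassette into the host genome. However, the automated feature table does not annotate piggyBac terminal repeats, so this rests on the name and stated purpose rather than on mapped features. In bacteria the plasmid is maintained at high copy through a ColE1/pUC-type origin and selected with ampicillin (AmpR). An f1 origin and remnants of lac/lacZα cloning-vector sequence are also present. The short matches to phage lambda portal protein flanking the cassette are most likely stuffer or backbone sequence, not functional genes.

The payload is an all-in-one Tet-On system. A TRE3G promoter drives EGFP fused directly to the N terminus of human NPM1 (nucleophosmin, B23), an abundant nucleolar protein involved in ribosome biogenesis and histone chaperoning, followed by an HSV TK polyadenylation signal. Downstream, a second unit uses the EF-1α core promoter with an HTLV-1 LTR fragment to constitutively express a reverse tetracycline transactivator (annotated as rtTA3 with VP16-derived activation repeats). This is followed by a puromycin resistance gene and an SV40 poly(A) signal. The element linking the transactivator and PuroR is not annotated.

Puromycin can therefore select integrants, and doxycycline switches on the green fluorescent NPM1. This suits live imaging of nucleoli, consistent with the associated work on probing condensate microenvironments.
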