Features (pLannotate 1.2.2; 24 found; start..end, strand, type, name):
     21..140     +  CDS            B (fragment): PORTL_LAMBD - Experimental evidence at protein level: Swiss-Prot protein existence level 1. Forms the portal vertex of the capsid (PubMed:6228056, PubMed:6232391). This portal plays critical roles in head assembly, genome packaging, neck/tail attachment, and genome ejection (Probable). The portal protein multimerizes as a single ring-shaped homododecamer arranged around a central channel (PubMed:6232391). Binds to the terminase subunits to form the packaging machine (PubMed:7799432). From Escherichia phage lambda (Bacteriophage lambda).
    658..1036    +  promoter       TRE3G promoter: 3rd-generation Tet-responsive promoter that can be activated by binding of Tet-On® 3G
   1049..1765    +  CDS            EGFP: EGFP is a basic (constitutively fluorescent) green fluorescent protein published in 1996, derived from Aequorea victoria. It is reported to be a rapidly-maturing weak dimer with moderate acid sensitivity.
   1766..2647    +  CDS            NPM1: NPM_HUMAN - Also known as NPM. Experimental evidence at protein level: Swiss-Prot protein existence level 1. Involved in diverse cellular processes such as ribosome biogenesis, centrosome duplication, protein chaperoning, histone assembly, cell proliferation, and regulation of tumor suppressors p53/TP53 and ARF. Binds ribosome presumably to drive ribosome nuclear export. Associated with nucleolar ribonucleoprotein structures and bind single-stranded nucleic acids. Acts as a chaperonin for the core histones H3, H2B and H4. Stimulates APEX1 endonuclease activity on apurinic/apyrimidinic (AP) dou
   2784..2832    +  polyA_signal   HSV TK poly(A) signal: herpes simplex virus thymidine kinase polyadenylation signal (Cole and Stacy, 1985)
   2923..2939    -  polyA_signal   bGH poly(A) signal (fragment): bovine growth hormone polyadenylation signal
   3063..3274    +  promoter       EF-1α core promoter: core promoter for human elongation factor EF-1α
   3287..3555    +  LTR            5' LTR (truncated): truncated 5' long terminal repeat (LTR) from human T-cell leukemia virus (HTLV) type 1
   3589..4286    +  CDS            rtTA3 (fragment): reverse tetracycline transactivator 3 activates expression from Tet-responsive promoters in the presence of doxycycline
   4216..4326    +  CDS            VP48: 3 tandem repeats of the minimal activation domain of herpes simplex virus VP16 (Cheng et al., 2013)
   4387..4986    +  CDS            PuroR: puromycin N-acetyltransferase; pac from Streptomyces alboniger; confers resistance to puromycin
   4987..5014    +  misc_feature   WPRE (fragment): woodchuck hepatitis virus posttranscriptional regulatory element
   5019..5140    +  polyA_signal   SV40 poly(A) signal: SV40 polyadenylation signal
   5158..5250    +  ncRNA          G-CSF SLDE: Accession: RF00183 - G-CSF factor stem-loop destabilising element (SLDE)
   5947..6414    +  CDS            B (fragment): PORTL_LAMBD - Experimental evidence at protein level: Swiss-Prot protein existence level 1. Forms the portal vertex of the capsid (PubMed:6228056, PubMed:6232391). This portal plays critical roles in head assembly, genome packaging, neck/tail attachment, and genome ejection (Probable). The portal protein multimerizes as a single ring-shaped homododecamer arranged around a central channel (PubMed:6232391). Binds to the terminase subunits to form the packaging machine (PubMed:7799432). From Escherichia phage lambda (Bacteriophage lambda).
   6452..6468    -  protein_bind   lac operator: The lac repressor binds to the lac operator to inhibit transcription in E. coli. This inhibition can be relieved by adding lactose or isopropyl-β-D-thiogalactopyranoside (IPTG). lac repressor encoded by lacI
   6476..6506    -  promoter       lac promoter: promoter for the E. coli lac operon
   6521..6542    -  protein_bind   CAP binding site: CAP binding activates transcription in the presence of cAMP. E. coli catabolite activator protein
   6555..6647    -  CDS            lacI (fragment): lac repressor; lacI; The lac repressor binds to the lac operator to inhibit transcription in E. coli. This inhibition can be relieved by adding lactose or isopropyl-β-D-thiogalactopyranoside (IPTG).
   6830..7418    -  rep_origin     ori: high-copy-number ColE1/pMB1/pBR322/pUC origin of replication
   7589..8449    -  CDS            AmpR: β-lactamase; bla; confers resistance to ampicillin, carbenicillin, and related antibiotics
   8450..8554    -  promoter       AmpR promoter: bla
   8607..9035    -  rep_origin     f1 ori (sequence partly withheld): f1 bacteriophage origin of replication; arrow indicates direction of (+) strand synthesis
   9040..19      -  CDS            lacZα (fragment) (across the origin): LacZα fragment of β-galactosidase; lacZ fragment
>Addgene plasmid #237661 | PB_TetON_EGFP-NPM1 | addgene full sequence | sequence record 472216 | Addgene NGS Result
GTAAAACGACGGCCAGTGAGCGCGCCTCGTTCATTCACGTTTTTGAACCCGTGGAGGACGGGCAGACTCG
CGGTGCAAATGTGTTTTACAGCGTGATGGAGCAGATGAAGATGCTCGACACGCTGCAGAACACGCAGCTA
GATTAACCCTAGAAAGATAATCATATTGTGACGTACGTTAAAGATAATCATGTGTAAAATTGACGCATGT
GTTTTATCGGTCTGTATATCGAGGTTTATTTATTAATTTGAATAGATATTAAGTTTTATTATATTTACAC
TTACATACTAATAATAAATTCAACAAACAATTTATTTATGTTTATTTATTTATTAAAAAAAACAAAAACT
CAAAATTTCTTCTATAAAGTAACAAAACTTTTATGAGGGACAGCCCCCCCCCAAAGCCCCCAGGGATGTA
ATTACGTCCCTCCCCCGCTAGGGGGCAGCAGCGAGCCGCCCGGGGCTCCGCTCCGGTCCGGCGCTCCCCC
CGCATCCCCGAGCCGGCAGCGTGCGGGGACAGCCCGGGCACGGGGAAGGTGGCACGGGATCGCTTTCCTC
TGAACGCTTCTCGCTGCTCTTTGAGCCTGCAGACACCTGGGGGGATACGGGGAAAAGGCCTCCACGGCCA
CTAGTCTTTCGTCTTCAAGAATTCCTCGAGTTTACTCCCTATCAGTGATAGAGAACGTATGAAGAGTTTA
CTCCCTATCAGTGATAGAGAACGTATGCAGACTTTACTCCCTATCAGTGATAGAGAACGTATAAGGAGTT
TACTCCCTATCAGTGATAGAGAACGTATGACCAGTTTACTCCCTATCAGTGATAGAGAACGTATCTACAG
TTTACTCCCTATCAGTGATAGAGAACGTATATCCAGTTTACTCCCTATCAGTGATAGAGAACGTATAAGC
TTTAGGCGTGTACGGTGGGCGCCTATAAAAGCAGAGCTCGTTTAGTGAACCGTCAGATCGCCTGGAGCAA
TTCCACAACACTTTTGTCTTATACCAACTTTCCGTACCACTTCCTACCCTCGTAAAGGTCTAGAGACCAT
GGTGAGCAAGGGCGAGGAGCTGTTCACCGGGGTGGTGCCCATCCTGGTCGAGCTGGACGGCGACGTAAAC
GGCCACAAGTTCAGCGTGTCCGGCGAGGGCGAGGGCGATGCCACCTACGGCAAGCTGACCCTGAAGTTCA
TCTGCACCACCGGCAAGCTGCCCGTGCCCTGGCCCACCCTCGTGACCACCCTGACCTACGGCGTGCAGTG
CTTCAGCCGCTACCCCGACCACATGAAGCAGCACGACTTCTTCAAGTCCGCCATGCCCGAAGGCTACGTC
CAGGAGCGCACCATCTTCTTCAAGGACGACGGCAACTACAAGACCCGCGCCGAGGTGAAGTTCGAGGGCG
ACACCCTGGTGAACCGCATCGAGCTGAAGGGCATCGACTTCAAGGAGGACGGCAACATCCTGGGGCACAA
GCTGGAGTACAACTACAACAGCCACAACGTCTATATCATGGCCGACAAGCAGAAGAACGGCATCAAGGTG
AACTTCAAGATCCGCCACAACATCGAGGACGGCAGCGTGCAGCTCGCCGACCACTACCAGCAGAACACCC
CCATCGGCGACGGCCCCGTGCTGCTGCCCGACAACCACTACCTGAGCACCCAGTCCGCCCTGAGCAAAGA
CCCCAACGAGAAGCGCGATCACATGGTCCTGCTGGAGTTCGTGACCGCCGCCGGGATCACTCTCGGCATG
GACGAGCTGTACAAGATGGAAGATTCGATGGACATGGACATGAGCCCCCTGAGGCCCCAGAACTATCTTT
TCGGTTGTGAACTAAAGGCCGACAAAGATTATCACTTTAAGGTGGATAATGATGAAAATGAGCACCAGTT
ATCTTTAAGAACGGTCAGTTTAGGGGCTGGTGCAAAGGATGAGTTGCACATTGTTGAAGCAGAGGCAATG
AATTACGAAGGCAGTCCAATTAAAGTAACACTGGCAACTTTGAAAATGTCTGTACAGCCAACGGTTTCCC
TTGGGGGCTTTGAAATAACACCACCAGTGGTCTTAAGGTTGAAGTGTGGTTCAGGGCCAGTGCATATTAG
TGGACAGCACTTAGTAGCTGTGGAGGAAGATGCAGAGTCAGAAGATGAAGAGGAGGAGGATGTGAAACTC
TTAAGTATATCTGGAAAGCGGTCTGCCCCTGGAGGTGGTAGCAAGGTTCCACAGAAAAAAGTAAAACTTG
CTGCTGATGAAGATGATGACGATGATGATGAAGAGGATGATGATGAAGATGATGATGATGATGATTTTGA
TGATGAGGAAGCTGAAGAAAAAGCGCCAGTGAAGAAATCTATACGAGATACTCCAGCCAAAAATGCACAA
AAGTCAAATCAGAATGGAAAAGACTCAAAACCATCATCAACACCAAGATCAAAAGGACAAGAATCCTTCA
AGAAACAGGAAAAAACTCCTAAAACACCAAAAGGACCTAGTTCTGTAGAAGACATTAAAGCAAAAATGCA
AGCAAGTATAGAAAAAGGTGGTTCTCTTCCCAAAGTGGAAGCCAAATTCATCAATTATGTGAAGAATTGC
TTCCGGATGACTGACCAAGAGGCTATTCAAGATCTCTGGCAGTGGAGGAAGTCTCTTTGAAAGACCGGTT
GACCGGTTAGTAATGAGTTTAAACGGGGGAGGAAGACCGGTTGACCGGTTAGTAATGAGTTTAAACGGGG
GAGGCTAACTGAAACACGGAAGGAGACAATACCGGAAGGAACCCGCGCTATGACGGCAATAAAAAGACAG
AATAAAACGCACGGGTGTTGGGTCGTTTGTTCATAAACGCGGGGTTCGGTCCCAGGGCTGGCACTCTGTC
GATACCCCACCGAGACCCCATTGGGGCCAATACGCCCGCGTTTCTTCCTTTTCCCCACCCCACCCCCCAA
GTTCGGGTGAAGGCCCAGGGCTCGCAGCCAACGTCGGGGCGGCAGGCCCTGCCATAGCAGATCTGCGAAA
TCGGATCCAGCTGAATCTAAGTGGATCTGCGATCGCTCCGGTGCCCGTCAGTGGGCAGAGCGCACATCGC
CCACAGTCCCCGAGAAGTTGGGGGGAGGGGTCGGCAATTGAACGGGTGCCTAGAGAAGGTGGCGCGGGGT
AAACTGGGAAAGTGATGTCGTGTACTGGCTCCGCCTTTTTCCCGAGGGTGGGGGAGAACCGTATATAAGT
GCAGTAGTCGCCGTGAACGTTCTTTTTCGCAACGGGTTTGCCGCCAGAACACAGCTGAAGCTTCGAGGGG
CTCGCATCTCTCCTTCACGCGCCCGCCGCCCTACCTGAGGCCGCCATCCACGCCGGTTGAGTCGCGTTCT
GCCGCCTCCCGCCTGTGGTGCCTCCTGAACTGCGTCCGCCGTCTAGGTAAGTTTAAAGCTCAGGTCGAGA
CCGGGCCTTTGTCCGGCGCTCCCTTGGAGCCTACCTAGACTCAGCCGGCTCTCCACGCTTTGCCTGACCC
TGCTTGCTCAACTCTACGTCTTTGTTTCGTTTTCTGTTCTGCGCCGTTACAGATCTAAGCTGTGACCGGC
GCCTACTCTAGAGCCGCCATGTCTAGACTGGACAAGAGCAAAGTCATAAACTCTGCTCTGGAATTACTCA
ATGGAGTCGGTATCGAAGGCCTGACGACAAGGAAACTCGCTCAAAAGCTGGGAGTTGAGCAGCCTACCCT
GTACTGGCACGTGAAGAACAAGCGGGCCCTGCTCGATGCCCTGCCAATCGAGATGCTGGACAGGCATCAT
ACCCACTCCTGCCCCCTGGAAGGCGAGTCATGGCAAGACTTTCTGCGGAACAACGCCAAGTCATACCGCT
GTGCTCTCCTCTCACATCGCGACGGGGCTAAAGTGCATCTCGGCACCCGCCCAACAGAGAAACAGTACGA
AACCCTGGAAAATCAGCTCGCGTTCCTGTGTCAGCAAGGCTTCTCCCTGGAGAACGCACTGTACGCTCTG
TCCGCCGTGGGCCACTTTACACTGGGCTGCGTATTGGAGGAACAGGAGCATCAAGTAGCAAAAGAGGAAA
GAGAGACACCTACCACCGATTCTATGCCCCCACTTCTGAAACAAGCAATTGAGCTGTTCGACCGGCAGGG
AGCCGAACCTGCCTTCCTTTTCGGCCTGGAACTAATCATATGTGGCCTGGAGAAACAGCTAAAGTGCGAA
AGCGGCGGGCCGACCGACGCCCTTGACGATTTTGACTTAGACATGCTCCCAGCCGATGCCCTTGACGACT
TTGACCTTGATATGCTGCCTGCTGACGCTCTTGACGATTTTGACCTTGACATGCTCCCCGGGGAGGGCAG
AGGAAGTCTTCTAACATGCGGTGACGTGGAGGAGAATCCCGGCCCTATGACCGAGTACAAGCCCACGGTG
CGCCTCGCCACCCGCGACGACGTCCCCAGGGCCGTACGCACCCTCGCCGCCGCGTTCGCCGACTACCCCG
CCACGCGCCACACCGTCGATCCGGACCGCCACATCGAGCGGGTCACCGAGCTGCAAGAACTCTTCCTCAC
GCGCGTCGGGCTCGACATCGGCAAGGTGTGGGTCGCGGACGACGGCGCCGCGGTGGCGGTCTGGACCACG
CCGGAGAGCGTCGAAGCGGGGGCGGTGTTCGCCGAGATCGGCCCGCGCATGGCCGAGTTGAGCGGTTCCC
GGCTGGCCGCGCAGCAACAGATGGAAGGCCTCCTGGCGCCGCACCGGCCCAAGGAGCCCGCGTGGTTCCT
GGCCACCGTCGGCGTCTCGCCCGACCACCAGGGCAAGGGTCTGGGCAGCGCCGTCGTGCTCCCCGGAGTG
GAGGCGGCCGAGCGCGCCGGGGTGCCCGCCTTCCTGGAGACCTCCGCGCCCCGCAACCTCCCCTTCTACG
AGCGGCTCGGCTTCACCGTCACCGCCGACGTCGAGGTGCCCGAAGGACCGCGCACCTGGTGCATGACCCG
CAAGCCCGGTGCCTGAAATCAACCTCTGGATTACAAAATTTGTGGGTAAACTTGTTTATTGCAGCTTATA
ATGGTTACAAATAAAGCAATAGCATCACAAATTTCACAAATAAAGCATTTTTTTCACTGCATTCTAGTTG
TGGTTTGTCCAAACTCATCAATGTATCTTATCATGTCTGGAATTGACTCAAATGATGTCAATTAGTCTAT
CAGAAGCTCATCTGGTCTCCCTTCCGGGGGACAAGACATCCCTGTTTAATATTTAAACAGCAGTGTTCCC
AAACTGGGTTCTTATATCCCTTGCTCTGGTCAACCAGGTTGCAGGGTTTCCTGTCCTCACAGGAACGAAG
TCCCTAAAGAAACAGTGGCAGCCAGGTTTAGCCCCGGAATTGACTGGATTCCTTTTTTAGGGCCCATTGG
TATGGCTTTTTCCCCGTATCCCCCCAGGTGTCTGCAGGCTCAAAGAGCAGCGAGAAGCGTTCAGAGGAAA
GCGATCCCGTGCCACCTTCCCCGTGCCCGGGCTGTCCCCGCACGCTGCCGGCTCGGGGATGCGGGGGGAG
CGCCGGACCGGAGCGGAGCCCCGGGCGGCTCGCTGCTGCCCCCTAGCGGGGGAGGGACGTAATTACATCC
CTGGGGGCTTTGGGGGGGGGCTGTCCCTGATATCTATAACAAGAAAATATATATATAATAAGTTATCACG
TAAGTAGAACATGAAATAACAATATAATTATCGTATGAGTTAAATCTTAAAAGTCACGTAAAAGATAATC
ATGCGTCATTTTGACTCACGCGGTCGTTATAGTTCAAAATCAGTGACACTTACCGCATTGACAAGCACGC
CTCACGGGAGCTCCAAGCGGCGACTGAGATGTCCTAAATGCACAGCGACGGATTCGCGCTATTTAGAAAG
AGAGAGCAATATTTCAAGAATGCATGCGTCAATTTTACGCAGACTATCTTTCTAGGGTTAATCTAGCTGC
ATCAGGATCATATCGTCGGGTCTTTTTTCCGGCTCAGTCATCGCCCAAGCTGGCGCTATCTGGGCATCGG
GGAGGAAGAAGCCCGTGCCTTTTCCCGCGAGGTTGAAGCGGCATGGAAAGAGTTTGCCGAGGATGACTGC
TGCTGCATTGACGTTGAGCGAAAACGCACGTTTACCATGATGATTCGGGAAGGTGTGGCCATGCACGCCT
TTAACGGTGAACTGTTCGTTCAGGCCACCTGGGATACCAGTTCGTCGCGGCTTTTCCGGACACAGTTCCG
GATGGTCAGCCCGAAGCGCATCAGCAACCCGAACAATACCGGCGACAGCCGGAACTGCCGTGCCGGTGTG
CAGATTAATGACAGCGGTGCGGCGCTGGGATATTACGTCAGCGAGGACGGGTATCCTGGCTGGATGCCGC
AGAAATGGACATGGATACCCCGTGAGTTACCCGGCGGGCGCGCTTGGCGTAATCATGGTCATAGCTGTTT
CCTGTGTGAAATTGTTATCCGCTCACAATTCCACACAACATACGAGCCGGAAGCATAAAGTGTAAAGCCT
GGGGTGCCTAATGAGTGAGCTAACTCACATTAATTGCGTTGCGCTCACTGCCCGCTTTCCAGTCGGGAAA
CCTGTCGTGCCAGCTGCATTAATGAATCGGCCAACGCGCGGGGAGAGGCGGTTTGCGTATTGGGCGCTCT
TCCGCTTCCTCGCTCACTGACTCGCTGCGCTCGGTCGTTCGGCTGCGGCGAGCGGTATCAGCTCACTCAA
AGGCGGTAATACGGTTATCCACAGAATCAGGGGATAACGCAGGAAAGAACATGTGAGCAAAAGGCCAGCA
AAAGGCCAGGAACCGTAAAAAGGCCGCGTTGCTGGCGTTTTTCCATAGGCTCCGCCCCCCTGACGAGCAT
CACAAAAATCGACGCTCAAGTCAGAGGTGGCGAAACCCGACAGGACTATAAAGATACCAGGCGTTTCCCC
CTGGAAGCTCCCTCGTGCGCTCTCCTGTTCCGACCCTGCCGCTTACCGGATACCTGTCCGCCTTTCTCCC
TTCGGGAAGCGTGGCGCTTTCTCATAGCTCACGCTGTAGGTATCTCAGTTCGGTGTAGGTCGTTCGCTCC
AAGCTGGGCTGTGTGCACGAACCCCCCGTTCAGCCCGACCGCTGCGCCTTATCCGGTAACTATCGTCTTG
AGTCCAACCCGGTAAGACACGACTTATCGCCACTGGCAGCAGCCACTGGTAACAGGATTAGCAGAGCGAG
GTATGTAGGCGGTGCTACAGAGTTCTTGAAGTGGTGGCCTAACTACGGCTACACTAGAAGAACAGTATTT
GGTATCTGCGCTCTGCTGAAGCCAGTTACCTTCGGAAAAAGAGTTGGTAGCTCTTGATCCGGCAAACAAA
CCACCGCTGGTAGCGGTGGTTTTTTTGTTTGCAAGCAGCAGATTACGCGCAGAAAAAAAGGATCTCAAGA
AGATCCTTTGATCTTTTCTACGGGGTCTGACGCTCAGTGGAACGAAAACTCACGTTAAGGGATTTTGGTC
ATGAGATTATCAAAAAGGATCTTCACCTAGATCCTTTTAAATTAAAAATGAAGTTTTAAATCAATCTAAA
GTATATATGAGTAAACTTGGTCTGACAGTTACCAATGCTTAATCAGTGAGGCACCTATCTCAGCGATCTG
TCTATTTCGTTCATCCATAGTTGCCTGACTCCCCGTCGTGTAGATAACTACGATACGGGAGGGCTTACCA
TCTGGCCCCAGTGCTGCAATGATACCGCGAGACCCACGCTCACCGGCTCCAGATTTATCAGCAATAAACC
AGCCAGCCGGAAGGGCCGAGCGCAGAAGTGGTCCTGCAACTTTATCCGCCTCCATCCAGTCTATTAATTG
TTGCCGGGAAGCTAGAGTAAGTAGTTCGCCAGTTAATAGTTTGCGCAACGTTGTTGCCATTGCTACAGGC
ATCGTGGTGTCACGCTCGTCGTTTGGTATGGCTTCATTCAGCTCCGGTTCCCAACGATCAAGGCGAGTTA
CATGATCCCCCATGTTGTGCAAAAAAGCGGTTAGCTCCTTCGGTCCTCCGATCGTTGTCAGAAGTAAGTT
GGCCGCAGTGTTATCACTCATGGTTATGGCAGCACTGCATAATTCTCTTACTGTCATGCCATCCGTAAGA
TGCTTTTCTGTGACTGGTGAGTACTCAACCAAGTCATTCTGAGAATAGTGTATGCGGCGACCGAGTTGCT
CTTGCCCGGCGTCAATACGGGATAATACCGCGCCACATAGCAGAACTTTAAAAGTGCTCATCATTGGAAA
ACGTTCTTCGGGGCGAAAACTCTCAAGGATCTTACCGCTGTTGAGATCCAGTTCGATGTAACCCACTCGT
GCACCCAACTGATCTTCAGCATCTTTTACTTTCACCAGCGTTTCTGGGTGAGCAAAAACAGGAAGGCAAA
ATGCCGCAAAAAAGGGAATAAGGGCGACACGGAAATGTTGAATACTCATACTCTTCCTTTTTCAATATTA
TTGAAGCATTTATCAGGGTTATTGTCTCATGAGCGGATACATATTTGAATGTATTTAGAAAAATAAACAA
ATAGGGGTTCCGCGCACATTTCCCCGAAAAGTGCCACCTAAATTGTAAGCGTTAATATTTTGTTAAAATT
CGCGTTAAATTTTTGTTAAATCAGCTCATTTTTTAACCAATAGGCCGAAATCGGCAAAATCCCTTATAAA
TCAAAAGAATAGACCGAGATAGGGT
[37 nt withheld, positions 8706-8742]
AAAGAACGTGGACTCCAACGTCAAAGG
[49 nt withheld, positions 8770-8818]
T
[91 nt withheld, positions 8820-8910]
G
[124 nt withheld, positions 8912-9035]
CCCATTCGCCATTCAGGCTGCGCAACTGTTGGGAAGGGCGATCGGTGCGGGCCTCTTCGCTATTACGCCA
GCTGGCGAAAGGGGGATGTGCTGCAAGGCGATTAAGTTGGGTAACGCCAGGGTTTTCCCAGTCACGACGT
T
